Addgene plasmid #99246: pAD-GamS
Purpose: Expresses 6xHis-tagged GamS from T7lac promoter in the E.coli Tuner (DE3) strain. See notes below for important strain information.
Depositing lab: Jeff Hasty. Depositing organization: University of California, San Diego (UCSD). Publication: Rapid and scalable preparation of bacterial lysates for cell-free gene expression. Didovyk A, Tonooka T, Tsimring L, Hasty J. ACS Synth Biol. 2017 Aug 10. doi: 10.1021/acssynbio.7b00253. PubMed 28795570.
Backbone
  Vector backbone: pRSF-1b
  Backbone manufacturer: Novagen / EMD Millipore
  Total vector size (bp): 3795
  Vector type: Bacterial Expression
Growth in bacteria
  Bacterial resistance: Kanamycin, 50 μg/mL
  Growth temperature: 37°C
  Growth strain: Mach1
  Growth instructions: This plasmid is now distributed in Mach1 cells as of August 2021 for amplification. The plasmid should be transformed into E.coli Tuner (DE3) for protein expression.
  Copy number: High Copy
Gene/Insert
  Gene/Insert name: gamS (with C-terminal 6xHis tag) (alt name: gamS fragment of phage lambda gam gene)
  Species: phage lambda
  Insert size (bp): 321
  Promoter: T7lac
  Tag / fusion protein: 6xHis tag (C terminal on insert)
  Cloning method: Unknown
  Sequencing primers: 5′ TAA TAC GAC TCA CTA TAG GG
Resource information
  A portion of this plasmid was derived from a plasmid made by: GamS gene was subcloned from a plasmid ParaBAD-gamS that was a kind gift from Zachary Z. Sun (see Sun et al. "Linear DNA for rapid prototyping of synthetic biological circuits in an Escherichia coli based TX-TL cell-free system." ACS synthetic biology (2013)).
Terms and licenses: Academic/Nonprofit Terms; Industry Terms: Not Available to Industry
Depositor comments: The plasmid is for high level expression of 6xHis tagged GamS in E.coli Tuner (DE3) cells. IMPORTANT NOTE: the E. coli strain carrying this plasmid has changed since the original submission (as of August 2021). The plasmid is now distributed in a cloning strain E.coli Mach1 and must be subsequently transformed into E.coli Tuner (DE3) for protein expression. This plasmid has been found to be prone to multimerization. Plasmid multimerization often does not impact plasmid function, but may reduce transformation efficiencies. You may need to screen multiple colonies to isolate the monomeric version of this plasmid. If you still have trouble isolating the monomeric version, you might consider linearizing, gel extracting, re-ligating, and transforming the plasmid.
How to cite: pAD-GamS was a gift from Jeff Hasty (Addgene plasmid # 99246 ; http://n2t.net/addgene:99246 ; RRID:Addgene_99246)
