[The description below was written by a language model from this plasmid's Addgene catalogue record and pLannotate feature annotations shown in this document.]
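Description:
pAD-GamS is a 3,795 bp bacterial expression plasmid built on the pRSF-1b backbone for high-level production of His-tagged GamS in E. coli. It replicates from the RSF1030 origin, a high-copy origin that is compatible with other common plasmid origins, and is selected with kanamycin through an aminoglycoside phosphotransferase gene. The backbone also carries lacI with its own promoter, supplying the lac repressor needed for regulated expression.

The payload is gamS, the short fragment of the phage lambda gam gene (321 bp insert including the tag), fused at its C terminus to a 6xHis tag for affinity purification. It sits downstream of a T7 promoter followed directly by a lac operator (the T7lac arrangement) and the strong T7 gene 10 ribosome binding site, and it is followed by the T7 terminator. Transcription therefore requires T7 RNA polymerase from a DE3 lysogen and is held off by LacI until lactose or IPTG is added. The short TcR, SET1 and second AmpR promoter hits in the automated annotation are small fragments, most likely backbone remnants rather than functional elements, and the "9xHis fragment" call corresponds to the 6xHis tag.

Gam inhibits the host RecBCD nuclease and so protects linear double-stranded DNA from degradation. The associated publication concerns bacterial lysates for cell-free gene expression, and the gene was subcloned from a plasmid used in work on linear DNA templates in cell-free systems, which is consistent with using the purified protein for that purpose. The plasmid is distributed in the Mach1 cloning strain and must be moved into Tuner (DE3) for expression. The depositor notes that it is prone to multimerization, which may lower transformation efficiency and may require screening colonies for the monomeric form.
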