Features (pLannotate 1.2.2; 16 found; start..end, strand, type, name):
    602..679     -  promoter       lacI promoter: lacI
    687..722     -  CDS            TcR (fragment): tetracycline efflux protein; tet; confers resistance to tetracycline
    725..743     +  promoter       T7 promoter: promoter for bacteriophage T7 RNA polymerase
    744..768     +  protein_bind   lac operator: The lac repressor binds to the lac operator to inhibit transcription in E. coli. This inhibition can be relieved by adding lactose or isopropyl-β-D-thiogalactopyranoside (IPTG). lac repressor encoded by lacI
    783..805     +  RBS            RBS: efficient ribosome binding site from bacteriophage T7 gene 10 (Olins and Rangwala, 1989)
    818..1108    +  CDS            Gam (fragment): inhibitor of the host RecBCD nuclease in the λ Red system; gam; protects the double-stranded DNA substrate for recombination
   1115..1132    +  CDS            9xHis (fragment): 9xHis affinity tag
   1144..1161    +  CDS            SET1 (fragment): solubility-enhancement tag derived from T7 phage gene 10B
   1169..1216    +  terminator     T7 terminator: transcription terminator for bacteriophage T7 RNA polymerase
   1380..1437    +  promoter       AmpR promoter (fragment): bla
   1446..2261    -  CDS            KanR: aminoglycoside phosphotransferase; aph(3')-Ia; confers resistance to kanamycin in bacteria or G418 (Geneticin®) in eukaryotes
   2262..2353    -  promoter       AmpR promoter: bla
   2369..3118    -  rep_origin     RSF ori: Plasmids containing the RSF 1030 origin of replication can be propagated in E. coli cells that contain additional plasmids with compatible origins.
   3201..3265    -  CDS            TcR (fragment): tetracycline efflux protein; tet; confers resistance to tetracycline
   3280..3301    -  protein_bind   CAP binding site: CAP binding activates transcription in the presence of cAMP. E. coli catabolite activator protein
   3314..601     -  CDS            lacI (across the origin): lac repressor; lacI; The lac repressor binds to the lac operator to inhibit transcription in E. coli. This inhibition can be relieved by adding lactose or isopropyl-β-D-thiogalactopyranoside (IPTG).
>Addgene plasmid #99246 | pAD-GamS | addgene full sequence | sequence record 339990 | Addgene NGS Result
AGCCAGCCAGACGCAGACGCGCCGAGACAGAACTTAATGGGCCCGCTAACAGCGCGATTTGCTGGTGACC
CAATGCGACCAGATGCTCCACGCCCAGTCGCGTACCGTCTTCATGGGAGAAAATAATACTGTTGATGGGT
GTCTGGTCAGAGACATCAAGAAATAACGCCGGAACATTAGTGCAGGCAGCTTCCACAGCAATGGCATCCT
GGTCATCCAGCGGATAGTTAATGATCAGCCCACTGACGCGTTGCGCGAGAAGATTGTGCACCGCCGCTTT
ACAGGCTTCGACGCCGCTTCGTTCTACCATCGACACCACCACGCTGGCACCCAGTTGATCGGCGCGAGAT
TTAATCGCCGCGACAATTTGCGACGGCGCGTGCAGGGCCAGACTGGAGGTGGCAACGCCAATCAGCAACG
ACTGTTTGCCCGCCAGTTGTTGTGCCACGCGGTTGGGAATGTAATTCAGCTCCGCCATCGCCGCTTCCAC
TTTTTCCCGCGTTTTCGCAGAAACGTGGCTGGCCTGGTTCACCACGCGGGAAACGGTCTGATAAGAGACA
CCGGCATACTCTGCGACATCGTATAACGTTACTGGTTTCACATTCACCACCCTGAATTGACTCTCTTCCG
GGCGCTATCATGCCATACCGCGAAAGGTTTTGCGCCATTCGATGGTGTCCGGGATCTCGACGCTCTCCCT
TATGCGACTCCTGCATTAGGAAATTAATACGACTCACTATAGGGGAATTGTGAGCGGATAACAATTCCCC
TGTAGAAATAATTTTGTTTAACTTTAATAAGGAGATATACCATGGGAAACGCTTATTACATTCAGGATCG
TCTTGAGGCTCAGAGCTGGGCGCGTCACTACCAGCAGCTCGCCCGTGAAGAGAAAGAGGCAGAACTGGCA
GACGACATGGAAAAAGGCCTGCCCCAGCACCTGTTTGAATCGCTATGCATCGATCATTTGCAACGCCACG
GGGCCAGCAAAAAATCCATTACCCGTGCGTTTGATGACGATGTTGAGTTTCAGGAGCGCATGGCAGAACA
CATCCGGTACATGGTTGAAACCATTGCTCACCACCAGGTTGATATTGATTCAGAGGTACTCGAGCACCAC
CACCACCACCACTAATTAACCTAGGCTGCTGCCACCGCTGAGCAATAACTAGCATAACCCCTTGGGGCCT
CTAAACGGGTCTTGAGGGGTTTTTTGCTGAAACCTCAGGCATTTGAGAAGCACACGGTCACACTGCTTCC
GGTAGTCAATAAACCGGTAAACCAGCAATAGACATAAGCGGCTATTTAACGACCCTGCCCTGAACCGACG
ACAAGCTGACGACCGGGTCTCCGCAAGTGGCACTTTTCGGGGAAATGTGCGCGGAACCCCTATTTGTTTA
TTTTTCTAAATACATTCAAATATGTATCCGCTCATGAATTAATTCTTAGAAAAACTCATCGAGCATCAAA
TGAAACTGCAATTTATTCATATCAGGATTATCAATACCATATTTTTGAAAAAGCCGTTTCTGTAATGAAG
GAGAAAACTCACCGAGGCAGTTCCATAGGATGGCAAGATCCTGGTATCGGTCTGCGATTCCGACTCGTCC
AACATCAATACAACCTATTAATTTCCCCTCGTCAAAAATAAGGTTATCAAGTGAGAAATCACCATGAGTG
ACGACTGAATCCGGTGAGAATGGCAAAAGTTTATGCATTTCTTTCCAGACTTGTTCAACAGGCCAGCCAT
TACGCTCGTCATCAAAATCACTCGCATCAACCAAACCGTTATTCATTCGTGATTGCGCCTGAGCGAGACG
AAATACGCGGTCGCTGTTAAAAGGACAATTACAAACAGGAATCGAATGCAACCGGCGCAGGAACACTGCC
AGCGCATCAACAATATTTTCACCTGAATCAGGATATTCTTCTAATACCTGGAATGCTGTTTTCCCGGGGA
TCGCAGTGGTGAGTAACCATGCATCATCAGGAGTACGGATAAAATGCTTGATGGTCGGAAGAGGCATAAA
TTCCGTCAGCCAGTTTAGTCTGACCATCTCATCTGTAACATCATTGGCAACGCTACCTTTGCCATGTTTC
AGAAACAACTCTGGCGCATCGGGCTTCCCATACAATCGATAGATTGTCGCACCTGATTGCCCGACATTAT
CGCGAGCCCATTTATACCCATATAAATCAGCATCCATGTTGGAATTTAATCGCGGCCTAGAGCAAGACGT
TTCCCGTTGAATATGGCTCATACTCTTCCTTTTTCAATATTATTGAAGCATTTATCAGGGTTATTGTCTC
ATGAGCGGATACATATTTGAATGTATTTAGAAAAATAAACAAATAGGCATGCAGCGCTCTTCCGCTTCCT
CGCTCACTGACTCGCTACGCTCGGTCGTTCGACTGCGGCGAGCGGTGTCAGCTCACTCAAAAGCGGTAAT
ACGGTTATCCACAGAATCAGGGGATAAAGCCGGAAAGAACATGTGAGCAAAAAGCAAAGCACCGGAAGAA
GCCAACGCCGCAGGCGTTTTTCCATAGGCTCCGCCCCCCTGACGAGCATCACAAAAATCGACGCTCAAGC
CAGAGGTGGCGAAACCCGACAGGACTATAAAGATACCAGGCGTTTCCCCCTGGAAGCTCCCTCGTGCGCT
CTCCTGTTCCGACCCTGCCGCTTACCGGATACCTGTCCGCCTTTCTCCCTTCGGGAAGCGTGGCGCTTTC
TCATAGCTCACGCTGTTGGTATCTCAGTTCGGTGTAGGTCGTTCGCTCCAAGCTGGGCTGTGTGCACGAA
CCCCCCGTTCAGCCCGACCGCTGCGCCTTATCCGGTAACTATCGTCTTGAGTCCAACCCGGTAAGACACG
ACTTATCGCCACTGGCAGCAGCCATTGGTAACTGATTTAGAGGACTTTGTCTTGAAGTTATGCACCTGTT
AAGGCTAAACTGAAAGAACAGATTTTGGTGAGTGCGGTCCTCCAACCCACTTACCTTGGTTCAAAGAGTT
GGTAGCTCAGCGAACCTTGAGAAAACCACCGTTGGTAGCGGTGGTTTTTCTTTATTTATGAGATGATGAA
TCAATCGGTCTATCAAGTCAACGAACAGCTATTCCGTTACTCTAGATTTCAGTGCAATTTATCTCTTCAA
ATGTAGCACCTGAAGTCAGCCCCATACGATATAAGTTGTAATTCTCATGTTAGTCATGCCCCGCGCCCAC
CGGAAGGAGCTGACTGGGTTGAAGGCTCTCAAGGGCATCGGTCGAGATCCCGGTGCCTAATGAGTGAGCT
AACTTACATTAATTGCGTTGCGCTCACTGCCCGCTTTCCAGTCGGGAAACCTGTCGTGCCAGCTGCATTA
ATGAATCGGCCAACGCGCGGGGAGAGGCGGTTTGCGTATTGGGCGCCAGGGTGGTTTTTCTTTTCACCAG
TGAGACGGGCAACAGCTGATTGCCCTTCACCGCCTGGCCCTGAGAGAGTTGCAGCAAGCGGTCCACGCTG
GTTTGCCCCAGCAGGCGAAAATCCTGTTTGATGGTGGTTAACGGCGGGATATAACATGAGCTGTCTTCGG
TATCGTCGTATCCCACTACCGAGATGTCCGCACCAACGCGCAGCCCGGACTCGGTAATGGCGCGCATTGC
GCCCAGCGCCATCTGATCGTTGGCAACCAGCATCGCAGTGGGAACGATGCCCTCATTCAGCATTTGCATG
GTTTGTTGAAAACCGGACATGGCACTCCAGTCGCCTTCCCGTTCCGCTATCGGCTGAATTTGATTGCGAG
TGAGATATTTATGCC
